>Addgene plasmid #86033 | GST-thr-RAF1-RBD | addgene full sequence | sequence record 170056 | Addgene NGS Result
GATCAAAGGATCTTCTTGAGATCCTTTTTTTCTGCGCGTAATCTGCTGCTTGCAAACAAAAAAACCACCG
CTACCAGCGGTGGTTTGTTTGCCGGATCAAGAGCTACCAACTCTTTTTCCGAAGGTAACTGGCTTCAGCA
GAGCGCAGATACCAAATACTGTCCTTCTAGTGTAGCCGTAGTTAGGCCACCACTTCAAGAACTCTGTAGC
ACCGCCTACATACCTCGCTCTGCTAATCCTGTTACCAGTGGCTGCTGCCAGTGGCGATAAGTCGTGTCTT
ACCGGGTTGGACTCAAGACGATAGTTACCGGATAAGGCGCAGCGGTCGGGCTGAACGGGGGGTTCGTGCA
CACAGCCCAGCTTGGAGCGAACGACCTACACCGAACTGAGATACCTACAGCGTGAGCTATGAGAAAGCGC
CACGCTTCCCGAAGGGAGAAAGGCGGACAGGTATCCGGTAAGCGGCAGGGTCGGAACAGGAGAGCGCACG
AGGGAGCTTCCAGGGGGAAACGCCTGGTATCTTTATAGTCCTGTCGGGTTTCGCCACCTCTGACTTGAGC
GTCGATTTTTGTGATGCTCGTCAGGGGGGCGGAGCCTATGGAAAAACGCCAGCAACGCGGCCTTTTTACG
GTTCCTGGCCTTTTGCTGGCCTTTTGCTCACATGTTCTTTCCTGCGTTATCCCCTGATTCTGTGGATAAC
CGTATTACCGCCTTTGAGTGAGCTGATACCGCTCGCCGCAGCCGAACGACCGAGCGCAGCGAGTCAGTGA
GCGAGGAAGCGGAAGAGCGCCTGATGCGGTATTTTCTCCTTACGCATCTGTGCGGTATTTCACACCGCAA
TGGTGCACTCTCAGTACAATCTGCTCTGATGCCGCATAGTTAAGCCAGTATACACTCCGCTATCGCTACG
TGACTGGGTCATGGCTGCGCCCCGACACCCGCCAACACCCGCTGACGCGCCCTGACGGGCTTGTCTGCTC
CCGGCATCCGCTTACAGACAAGCTGTGACCGTCTCCGGGAGCTGCATGTGTCAGAGGTTTTCACCGTCAT
CACCGAAACGCGCGAGGCAGCTGCGGTAAAGCTCATCAGCGTGGTCGTGAAGCGATTCACAGATGTCTGC
CTGTTCATCCGCGTCCAGCTCGTTGAGTTTCTCCAGAAGCGTTAATGTCTGGCTTCTGATAAAGCGGGCC
ATGTTAAGGGCGGTTTTTTCCTGTTTGGTCACTGATGCCTCCGTGTAAGGGGGATTTCTGTTCATGGGGG
TAATGATACCGATGAAACGAGAGAGGATGCTCACGATACGGGTTACTGATGATGAACATGCCCGGTTACT
GGAACGTTGTGAGGGTAAACAACTGGCGGTATGGATGCGGCGGGACCAGAGAAAAATCACTCAGGGTCAA
TGCCAGCGCTTCGTTAATACAGATGTAGGTGTTCCACAGGGTAGCCAGCAGCATCCTGCGATGCAGATCC
GGAACATAATGGTGCAGGGCGCTGACTTCCGCGTTTCCAGACTTTACGAAACACGGAAACCGAAGACCAT
TCATGTTGTTGCTCAGGTCGCAGACGTTTTGCAGCAGCAGTCGCTTCACGTTCGCTCGCGTATCGGTGAT
TCATTCTGCTAACCAGTAAGGCAACCCCGCCAGCCTAGCCGGGTCCTCAACGACAGGAGCACGATCATGC
TAGTCATGCCCCGCGCCCACCGGAAGGAGCTGACTGGGTTGAAGGCTCTCAAGGGCATCGGTCGAGATCC
CGGTGCCTAATGAGTGAGCTAACTTACATTAATTGCGTTGCGCTCACTGCCCGCTTTCCAGTCGGGAAAC
CTGTCGTGCCAGCTGCATTAATGAATCGGCCAACGCGCGGGGAGAGGCGGTTTGCGTATTGGGCGCCAGG
GTGGTTTTTCTTTTCACCAGTGAGACGGGCAACAGCTGATTGCCCTTCACCGCCTGGCCCTGAGAGAGTT
GCAGCAAGCGGTCCACGCTGGTTTGCCCCAGCAGGCGAAAATCCTGTTTGATGGTGGTTAACGGCGGGAT
ATAACATGAGCTGTCTTCGGTATCGTCGTATCCCACTACCGAGATGTCCGCACCAACGCGCAGCCCGGAC
TCGGTAATGGCGCGCATTGCGCCCAGCGCCATCTGATCGTTGGCAACCAGCATCGCAGTGGGAACGATGC
CCTCATTCAGCATTTGCATGGTTTGTTGAAAACCGGACATGGCACTCCAGTCGCCTTCCCGTTCCGCTAT
CGGCTGAATTTGATTGCGAGTGAGATATTTATGCCAGCCAGCCAGACGCAGACGCGCCGAGACAGAACTT
AATGGGCCCGCTAACAGCGCGATTTGCTGGTGACCCAATGCGACCAGATGCTCCACGCCCAGTCGCGTAC
CGTCTTCATGGGAGAAAATAATACTGTTGATGGGTGTCTGGTCAGAGACATCAAGAAATAACGCCGGAAC
ATTAGTGCAGGCAGCTTCCACAGCAATGGCATCCTGGTCATCCAGCGGATAGTTAATGATCAGCCCACTG
ACGCGTTGCGCGAGAAGATTGTGCACCGCCGCTTTACAGGCTTCGACGCCGCTTCGTTCTACCATCGACA
CCACCACGCTGGCACCCAGTTGATCGGCGCGAGATTTAATCGCCGCGACAATTTGCGACGGCGCGTGCAG
GGCCAGACTGGAGGTGGCAACGCCAATCAGCAACGACTGTTTGCCCGCCAGTTGTTGTGCCACGCGGTTG
GGAATGTAATTCAGCTCCGCCATCGCCGCTTCCACTTTTTCCCGCGTTTTCGCAGAAACGTGGCTGGCCT
GGTTCACCACGCGGGAAACGGTCTGATAAGAGACACCGGCATACTCTGCGACATCGTATAACGTTACTGG
TTTCACATTCACCACCCTGAATTGACTCTCTTCCGGGCGCTATCATGCCATACCGCGAAAGGTTTTGCGC
CATTCGATGGTGTCCGGGATCTCGACGCTCTCCCTTATGCGACTCCTGCATTAGGAAGCAGCCCAGTAGT
AGGTTGAGGCCGTTGAGCACCGCCGCCGCAAGGAATGGTGCATGCAAGGAGATGGCGCCCAACAGTCCCC
CGGCCACGGGGCCTGCCACCATACCCACGCCGAAACAAGCGCTCATGAGCCCGAAGTGGCGAGCCCGATC
TTCCCCATCGGTGATGTCGGCGATATAGGCGCCAGCAACCGCACCTGTGGCGCCGGTGATGCCGGCCACG
ATGCGTCCGGCGTAGAGGATCGAGATCGATCTCGATCCCGCGAAATTAATACGACTCACTATAGGGGAAT
TGTGAGCGGATAACAATTCCCCTCTAGCTAGATAGCTAGAAGCTTGCGGCCGCACAGCTGTATACACATC
ACAAGTTTGTACAAAAAAGTTGGCTTTAACTTTAAGAAGGAGATATACATATGAGTCCTATCTTGGGTTA
CTGGAAGATTAAAGGTTTGGTCCAACCAACGCGTCTGTTGCTGGAGTACCTGGAAGAAAAGTATGAAGAA
CACCTGTACGAGCGTGACGAAGGCGACAAATGGCGCAATAAAAAGTTCGAGCTGGGCCTGGAGTTCCCGA
ACCTCCCGTATTACATCGACGGTGATGTTAAACTGACGCAGTCTATGGCTATCATTCGTTACATTGCGGA
CAAGCATAACATGCTGGGTGGCTGCCCAAAAGAGCGCGCTGAGATTTCCATGTTGGAAGGTGCGGTGCTG
GATATTCGTTATGGTGTTAGCCGTATTGCGTATAGCAAAGATTTTGAAACGCTGAAGGTTGACTTTCTGA
GCAAGCTGCCTGAGATGCTGAAGATGTTCGAGGATCGCCTGTGCCACAAGACTTACCTGAATGGCGACCA
CGTGACCCACCCGGACTTCATGCTTTATGACGCACTGGATGTCGTGCTGTACATGGACCCGATGTGTCTG
GACGCCTTTCCGAAACTGGTCTGCTTCAAGAAGCGCATCGAAGCGATCCCGCAGATCGATAAGTACCTGA
AAAGCTCTAAGTATATCGCATGGCCGCTGCAGGGCTGGCAAGCCACCTTCGGTGGTGGTGACCATCCGCC
GAAAAGCGACTTGGTTCCGCGTGGTTCGCCGATTCACATTATGGAACATATCCAGGGCGCATGGAAAACT
ATCAGCAATGGCTTCGGTTTCAAAGATGCGGTGTTTGATGGCTCCAGCTGCATTAGCCCGACCATCGTAC
AGCAGTTCGGTTACCAGCGTCGTGCGAGCGATGATGGCAAACTGACCGATCCGAGCAAGACCAGCAACAC
GATTCGCGTTTTTCTGCCGAATAAACAACGCACCGTCGTCAACGTTCGTAACGGTATGAGCCTGCACGAT
TGTCTGATGAAGGCTCTGAAAGTGCGCGGTCTGCAACCGGAGTGTTGCGCAGTTTTTCGTCTGTTACACG
AGCACAAGGGTAAAAAGGCCCGTCTGGACTGGAATACCGACGCGGCCAGCCTGATTGGCGAGGAACTGCA
AGTCGATTTTCTGGATCATGTGCCGCTGACGACCCACAACTTCGCGCGTAAAACCTTTTTGAAGCTGGGT
ATCCATCGTGACTAATCAACTTTCTTGTACAAAGTGGTGATGTGCAAGCCAGCCAGAACTCGCTCCTGAA
GACCCAGAGGATCTCGAGCACCACCACCACCACCACTAATGTTAATTAAGTTGGGCGTTCCTAGGCTGAT
AAAACAGAATTTGCCTGGCGGCAGTAGCGCGGTGGTCCCACCTGACCCCATGCCGAACTCAGAAGTGAAA
CGCCGTAGCGCCGATGGTAGTGTGGGGTCTCCCCATGCGAGAGTAGGGAACTGCCAGGCATCAAATAAAA
CGAAAGGCTCAGTCGAAAGACTGGGCCTTTCGTTTTATCTGTTGTTTGTCGGTGAACGCTCTCCTGAGTA
GGACAAATCCGCCGGGAGCGGATTTGAACGTTGCGAAGCAACGGCCCGGAGGGTGGCGGGCAGGACGCCC
GCCATAAACTGCCAGGCATCAAATTAAGCAGAAGGCCATCCTGACGGATGGCCTTTTTGCGTTTCTACAA
ACTCTTTTGTTTATTTTTCTAAATACATTCAAATATGTATCCGCTGAGCAATAACTAGCATAACCCCTTG
GGGCCTCTAAACGGGTCTTGAGGGGTTTTTTGCTGAAAGGAGGAACTATATCCGGATTGGCGAATGGG
[124 nt withheld, positions 5179-5302]
C
[91 nt withheld, positions 5304-5394]
A
[49 nt withheld, positions 5396-5444]
CCTTTGACGTTGGAGTCCACGTTCTTT
[37 nt withheld, positions 5472-5508]
ACCCTATCTCGGTCTATTCTTTTGATTTATAAGGGATTTTGCCGATTTCGGCCTATTGGTTAAAAAATGA
GCTGATTTAACAAAAATTTAACGCGAATTTTAACAAAATATTAACGTTTACAATTTCTGGCGGCACGATG
GCATGAGATTATCAAAAAGGATCTTCACCTAGATCCTTTTAAATTAAAAATGAAGTTTTAAATCAATCTA
AAGTATATATGAGTAAACTTGGTCTGACAGTTACCAATGCTTAATCAGTGAGGCACCTATCTCAGCGATC
TGTCTATTTCGTTCATCCATAGTTGCCTGACTCCCCGTCGTGTAGATAACTACGATACGGGAGGGCTTAC
CATCTGGCCCCAGTGCTGCAATGATACCGCGAGACCCACGCTCACCGGCTCCAGATTTATCAGCAATAAA
CCAGCCAGCCGGAAGGGCCGAGCGCAGAAGTGGTCCTGCAACTTTATCCGCCTCCATCCAGTCTATTAAT
TGTTGCCGGGAAGCTAGAGTAAGTAGTTCGCCAGTTAATAGTTTGCGCAACGTTGTTGCCATTGCTACAG
GCATCGTGGTGTCACGCTCGTCGTTTGGTATGGCTTCATTCAGCTCCGGTTCCCAACGATCAAGGCGAGT
TACATGATCCCCCATGTTGTGCAAAAAAGCGGTTAGCTCCTTCGGTCCTCCGATCGTTGTCAGAAGTAAG
TTGGCCGCAGTGTTATCACTCATGGTTATGGCAGCACTGCATAATTCTCTTACTGTCATGCCATCCGTAA
GATGCTTTTCTGTGACTGGTGAGTACTCAACCAAGTCATTCTGAGAATAGTGTATGCGGCGACCGAGTTG
CTCTTGCCCGGCGTCAATACGGGATAATACCGCGCCACATAGCAGAACTTTAAAAGTGCTCATCATTGGA
AAACGTTCTTCGGGGCGAAAACTCTCAAGGATCTTACCGCTGTTGAGATCCAGTTCGATGTAACCCACTC
GTGCACCCAACTGATCTTCAGCATCTTTTACTTTCACCAGCGTTTCTGGGTGAGCAAAAACAGGAAGGCA
AAATGCCGCAAAAAAGGGAATAAGGGCGACACGGAAATGTTGAATACTCATACTCTTCCTTTTTCAATCA
TGATTGAAGCATTTATCAGGGTTATTGTCTCATGAGCGGATACATATTTGAATGTATTTAGAAAAATAAA
CAAATAGGTCATGACCAAAATCCCTTAACGTGAGTTTTCGTTCCACTGAGCGTCAGACCCCGTAGAAAA
Features (pLannotate 1.2.2; 25 found; start..end, strand, type, name):
     16..604     +  rep_origin     ori: high-copy-number ColE1/pMB1/pBR322/pUC origin of replication
    790..929     -  misc_feature   bom: basis of mobility region from pBR322
   1031..1222    -  CDS            rop: Rop protein, which maintains plasmids at low copy number; rop
   1239..1619    +  CDS            YPB1_ECOLX: Protein predicted: Swiss-Prot protein existence level 4. From Escherichia coli.
   1681..1745    -  CDS            TcR (fragment): tetracycline efflux protein; tet; confers resistance to tetracycline
   1760..1781    -  protein_bind   CAP binding site: CAP binding activates transcription in the presence of cAMP. E. coli catabolite activator protein
   1794..2876    -  CDS            lacI: lac repressor; lacI; The lac repressor binds to the lac operator to inhibit transcription in E. coli. This inhibition can be relieved by adding lactose or isopropyl-β-D-thiogalactopyranoside (IPTG).
   2877..2954    -  promoter       lacI promoter: lacI
   2962..3241    -  CDS            TcR (fragment): tetracycline efflux protein; tet; confers resistance to tetracycline
   3267..3285    +  promoter       T7 promoter: promoter for bacteriophage T7 RNA polymerase
   3286..3310    +  protein_bind   lac operator: The lac repressor binds to the lac operator to inhibit transcription in E. coli. This inhibition can be relieved by adding lactose or isopropyl-β-D-thiogalactopyranoside (IPTG). lac repressor encoded by lacI
   3362..3379    +  protein_bind   attB1 (fragment): mutant version of attB; core recombination site for the Gateway® BP reaction BP Clonase™
   3385..3403    +  RBS            RBS (fragment): efficient ribosome binding site from bacteriophage T7 gene 10 (Olins and Rangwala, 1989)
   3411..4064    +  CDS            GST26_SCHJA: Experimental evidence at protein level: Swiss-Prot protein existence level 1. GST isoenzymes appear to play a central role in the parasite detoxification system. Other functions are also suspected including a role in increasing the solubility of haematin in the parasite gut. From Schistosoma japonicum (Blood fluke).
   4101..4547    +  CDS            RAF1 (fragment): RAF1_HUMAN - Also known as RAF. Experimental evidence at protein level: Swiss-Prot protein existence level 1. Serine/threonine-protein kinase that acts as a regulatory link between the membrane-associated Ras GTPases and the MAPK/ERK cascade, and this critical regulatory link functions as a switch determining cell fate decisions including proliferation, differentiation, apoptosis, survival and oncogenic transformation. RAF1 activation initiates a mitogen-activated protein kinase (MAPK) cascade that comprises a sequential phosphorylation of the dual-specific MAPK kinases (MAP2K1/MEK1 and MAP2K2
   4570..4587    -  protein_bind   attB2 (fragment): mutant version of attB; core recombination site for the Gateway® BP reaction BP Clonase™
   4639..4656    +  CDS            9xHis (fragment): 9xHis affinity tag
   4703..4818    +  ncRNA          5S rRNA: Accession: RF00001 - 5S ribosomal RNA
   4822..4908    +  terminator     rrnB T1 terminator: Escherichia coli rrnB; transcription terminator T1 from the E. coli rrnB gene
   5000..5027    +  terminator     rrnB T2 terminator: transcription terminator T2 from the E. coli rrnB gene
   5046..5085    +  promoter       AmpR promoter (fragment): bla
   5095..5142    +  terminator     T7 terminator: transcription terminator for bacteriophage T7 RNA polymerase
   5179..5634    +  rep_origin     f1 ori (sequence partly withheld): f1 bacteriophage origin of replication; arrow indicates direction of (+) strand synthesis
   5749..6609    -  CDS            AmpR: β-lactamase; bla; confers resistance to ampicillin, carbenicillin, and related antibiotics
   6610..6702    -  promoter       AmpR promoter: bla
