[The description below was written by a language model from this plasmid's Addgene catalogue record and pLannotate feature annotations shown in this document.]
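Description:
GST-thr-RAF1-RBD is a bacterial expression plasmid built on pDest-521, an in-house pET43 derivative adapted for Gateway recombinational cloning. It replicates in E. coli from a ColE1/pBR322-type origin accompanied by the bom region and the rop gene, consistent with its listing as low copy, and is selected with ampicillin through the bla (AmpR) gene. An f1 origin is also present, along with short remnants of the tetracycline resistance gene that are not functional markers.

The expression cassette is driven by a T7 promoter followed by a lac operator, and the plasmid carries its own lacI gene, so transcription depends on a host that supplies T7 RNA polymerase and is inducible with IPTG. Between the attB1 and attB2 sites left by Gateway recombination lie a T7 gene 10 ribosome binding site and an open reading frame encoding Schistosoma japonicum glutathione S-transferase fused at the N terminus of human RAF1 residues 1-149, which include the RAS-binding domain. The "thr" in the name suggests a thrombin cleavage site in the short linker between GST and RAF1, although it is not annotated. The coding sequence is described as codon optimized for E. coli. A His-tag sequence lies downstream of attB2, but the record does not indicate that it is part of the expressed protein. The rrnB T1/T2 and T7 terminators follow the cassette.

The purified GST fusion is intended for in vitro analysis of RAS activation: because the RAF1 RBD binds selectively to active, GTP-loaded RAS, it can be immobilised on glutathione resin and used to capture it.
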