Addgene plasmid #86033: GST-thr-RAF1-RBD
Purpose: Expresses the RAS-binding domain of RAF1 for in vitro analysis of RAS activation
Depositing lab: Dominic Esposito. Depositing organization: National Cancer Institute (NCI).
Backbone
  Vector backbone: pDest-521
  Backbone manufacturer: in-house
  Backbone size w/o insert (bp): 5516
  Total vector size (bp): 6770
  Modifications to backbone: Derivative of pET43 modified for Gateway recombinational cloning
  Vector type: Bacterial Expression
Growth in bacteria
  Bacterial resistance: Ampicillin, 100 μg/mL
  Growth temperature: 37°C
  Growth strain: DH5alpha
  Copy number: Low Copy
Gene/Insert
  Gene/Insert name: RAF1 RBD (Ras-binding domain)
  Species: H. sapiens (human)
  Insert size (bp): 1154
  Mutation: Contains residues 1-149
  Entrez Gene: RAF1 (a.k.a. CMD1NN, CRAF, NS5, Raf-1, c-Raf)
  Promoter: T7
  Tag / fusion protein: GST (N terminal on insert)
  Cloning method: Gateway Cloning
  Sequencing primers: 5′ TTAATACGACTCACTATAGGGG; 3′ ggtggtgctcgagatcctctggg
Terms and licenses: Academic/Nonprofit Terms; Industry Terms: Not Available to Industry
Depositor comments: modified from a plasmid described originally in Taylor and Shalloway (1996), Current Biology 6(12): 1621-27. This construct contains an E. coli optimized DNA sequence to improve expression and Gateway elements for recombinational cloning.
How to cite: GST-thr-RAF1-RBD was a gift from Dominic Esposito (Addgene plasmid # 86033 ; http://n2t.net/addgene:86033 ; RRID:Addgene_86033)
